>Addgene plasmid #232099 | pCRISPEY-GAL-Kan | addgene full sequence | sequence record 462307 | Addgene NGS Result
TCGGGGAAATGTGCGCGGAACCCCTATTTGTTTATTTTTCTAAATACATTCAAATATGTATCCGCTCATG
AGACAATAACCCTGATAAATGCTTCAATAATATTGAAAAAGGAAGAGTATGAGTATTCAACATTTCCGTG
TCGCCCTTATTCCCTTTTTTGCGGCATTTTGCCTTCCTGTTTTTGCTCACCCAGAAACGCTGGTGAAAGT
AAAAGATGCTGAAGATCAGTTGGGTGCACGAGTGGGTTACATCGAACTGGATCTCAACAGCGGTAAGATC
CTTGAGAGTTTTCGCCCCGAAGAACGTTTTCCAATGATGAGCACTTTTAAAGTTCTGCTATGTGGCGCGG
TATTATCCCGTATTGACGCCGGGCAAGAGCAACTCGGTCGCCGCATACACTATTCTCAGAATGACTTGGT
TGAGTACTCACCAGTCACAGAAAAGCATCTTACGGATGGCATGACAGTAAGAGAATTATGCAGTGCTGCC
ATAACCATGAGTGATAACACTGCGGCCAACTTACTTCTGACAACGATCGGAGGACCGAAGGAGCTAACCG
CTTTTTTGCACAACATGGGGGATCATGTAACTCGCCTTGATCGTTGGGAACCGGAGCTGAATGAAGCCAT
ACCAAACGACGAGCGTGACACCACGATGCCTGTAGCAATGGCAACAACGTTGCGCAAACTATTAACTGGC
GAACTACTTACTCTAGCTTCCCGGCAACAATTAATAGACTGGATGGAGGCGGATAAAGTTGCAGGACCAC
TTCTGCGCTCGGCCCTTCCGGCTGGCTGGTTTATTGCTGATAAATCTGGAGCCGGTGAGCGTGGGTCTCG
CGGTATCATTGCAGCACTGGGGCCAGATGGTAAGCCCTCCCGTATCGTAGTTATCTACACGACGGGGAGT
CAGGCAACTATGGATGAACGAAATAGACAGATCGCTGAGATAGGTGCCTCACTGATTAAGCATTGGTAAC
TGTCAGACCAAGTTTACTCATATATACTTTAGATTGATTTAAAACTTCATTTTTAATTTAAAAGGATCTA
GGTGAAGATCCTTTTTGATAATCTCATGACCAAAATCCCTTAACGTGAGTTTTCGTTCCACTGAGCGTCA
GACCCCGTAGAAAAGATCAAAGGATCTTCTTGAGATCCTTTTTTTCTGCGCGTAATCTGCTGCTTGCAAA
CAAAAAAACCACCGCTACCAGCGGTGGTTTGTTTGCCGGATCAAGAGCTACCAACTCTTTTTCCGAAGGT
AACTGGCTTCAGCAGAGCGCAGATACCAAATACTGTTCTTCTAGTGTAGCCGTAGTTAGGCCACCACTTC
AAGAACTCTGTAGCACCGCCTACATACCTCGCTCTGCTAATCCTGTTACCAGTGGCTGCTGCCAGTGGCG
ATAAGTCGTGTCTTACCGGGTTGGACTCAAGACGATAGTTACCGGATAAGGCGCAGCGGTCGGGCTGAAC
GGGGGGTTCGTGCACACAGCCCAGCTTGGAGCGAACGACCTACACCGAACTGAGATACCTACAGCGTGAG
CTATGAGAAAGCGCCACGCTTCCCGAAGGGAGAAAGGCGGACAGGTATCCGGTAAGCGGCAGGGTCGGAA
CAGGAGAGCGCACGAGGGAGCTTCCAGGGGGAAACGCCTGGTATCTTTATAGTCCTGTCGGGTTTCGCCA
CCTCTGACTTGAGCGTCGATTTTTGTGATGCTCGTCAGGGGGGCGGAGCCTATGGAAAAAGGCCAGCAAC
GCGGCCTTTTTACGGTTCCTGGCCTTTTGCTGGCCTTTTGCTGGCCTTTTGCTCAAGTAGAGGGGGTAAT
TTTTCCCCTTTATTTTGTTCATACATTCTTAAATTGCTTTGCCTCTCCTTTTGGAAAGCTATACTTCGGA
GCACTGTTGAGCGAAGGCTCATTAGATATATTTTCTGTCATTTTCCTTAACCCAAAAATAAGGGAAAGGG
TCCAAAAAGCGCTCGGACAACTGTTGACCGTGATCCGAAGGACTGGCTATACAGTGTTCACAAAATAGCC
AAGCTGAAAATAATGTGTAGCTATGTTCAGTTAGTTTGGCTAGCAAAGATATAAAAGCAGGTCGGAAATA
TTTATGGGCATTATTATGCAGAGCATCAACATGATAAAAAAAAACAGTTGAATATTCCCTCAAAAGGGTG
CGCATCTGATGAGTCCGTGAGGACGAAACGAGCTAGCTCGTCATGCGCACCCTTAGCGAGAGGTTTATCA
TTAAGGTCAACCTCTGGATGTTGTTTCGGCATCCTGCATTGAATCTGAGTTACTGTCTGTTTTCCTGCGG
CCGCGTTTCAGAGCTATGCTGGAAACAGCATAGCAAGTTGAAATAAGGCTAGTCCGTTATCAACTTGAAA
AAGTGGCACCGAGTCGGTGCTTTTTGATGGCCGGCATGGTCCCAGCCTCCTCGCTGGCGCCGGCTGGGCA
ACACCTTCGGGTGGCGAATGGGACTTAAAGAAAGTGGAATATTCATTCATATCATATTTTTTCTATTAAC
TGCCTGGTTTCTTTTAAATTTTTTATTGGTTGTCGACTTGAACGGAGTGACAATATATATATATATATTT
AATAATGACATCATTATCTGTAAATCTGATTCTTAATGCTATTCTAGTTATGTAAGAGTGGTCCTTTCCA
TAAAAAAAAAAAAAAGAAAAAAGAATTTTAGGAATACAATGCAGCTTGTAAGTAAAATCTGGAATATTCA
TATCGCCACAACTTCTTATGCTTATAAAAGCACTAATGCCTGAATTTATGTTGAAAATATGTGTCACAAA
TAAAGAAACTGTGACATCTGACACATTTCCACGTACCCAATTCGCCCTATAGTGAGTCGTATTACGCGCG
CTCACTGGCCGTCGTTTTACAACGTCGTGACTGGGAAAACCCTGGCGTTACCCAACTTAATCGCCTTGCA
GCACATCCCCCTTTCGCCAGTCTGTTTAGCTTGCCTCGTCCCCGCCGGGTCACCCGGCCAGCGACATGGA
GGCCCAGAATACCCTCCTTGACAGTCTTGACGTGCGCAGCTCAGGGGCATGATGTGACTGTCGCCCGTAC
ATTTAGCCCATACATCCCCATGTATAATCATTTGCATCCATACATTTTGATGGCCGCACGGCGCGAAGCA
AAAATTACGGCTCCTCGCTGCAGACCTGCGAGCAGGGAAACGCTCCCCTCACAGACGCGTTGAATTGTCC
CCACGCCGCGCCCCTGTAGAGAAATATAAAAGGTTAGGATTTGCCACTGAGGTTCTTCTTTCATATACTT
CCTTTTAAAATCTTGCTAGGATACAGTTCTCACATCACATCCGAACATAAACAACCATGGGTAAGGAAAA
GACTCACGTTTCGAGGCCGCGATTAAATTCCAACATGGATGCTGATTTATATGGGTATAAATGGGCTCGC
GATAATGTCGGGCAATCAGGTGCGACAATCTATCGATTGTATGGGAAGCCCGATGCGCCAGAGTTGTTTC
TGAAACATGGCAAAGGTAGCGTTGCCAATGATGTTACAGATGAGATGGTCAGACTAAACTGGCTGACGGA
ATTTATGCCTCTTCCGACCATCAAGCATTTTATCCGTACTCCTGATGATGCATGGTTACTCACCACTGCG
ATCCCCGGCAAAACAGCATTCCAGGTATTAGAAGAATATCCTGATTCAGGTGAAAATATTGTTGATGCGC
TGGCAGTGTTCCTGCGCCGGTTGCATTCGATTCCTGTTTGTAATTGTCCTTTTAACAGCGATCGCGTATT
TCGTCTCGCTCAGGCGCAATCACGAATGAATAACGGTTTGGTTGATGCGAGTGATTTTGATGACGAGCGT
AATGGCTGGCCTGTTGAACAAGTCTGGAAAGAAATGCATAAGCTTTTGCCATTCTCACCGGATTCAGTCG
TCACTCATGGTGATTTCTCACTTGATAACCTTATTTTTGACGAGGGGAAATTAATAGGTTGTATTGATGT
TGGACGAGTCGGAATCGCAGACCGATACCAGGATCTTGCCATCCTATGGAACTGCCTCGGTGAGTTTTCT
CCTTCATTACAGAAACGGCTTTTTCAAAAATATGGTATTGATAATCCTGATATGAATAAATTGCAGTTTC
ATTTGATGCTCGATGAGTTTTTCTAATCAGTACTGACAATAAAAAGATTCTTGTTTTCAAGAACTTGTCA
TTTGTATAGTTTTTTTATATTGTAGTTGTTCTATTTTAATCAAATGTTAGCGTGATTTATATTTTTTTTC
GCCTCGACATCATCTGCCCAGATGCGAAGTTAAGTGCGCAGAAAGTAATATCATGCGTCAATCGTATGTG
AATGCTGGTCGCTATACTGCTGTCGATTCGATACTAACGCCGCCATCCAGTGTCGAAAACGCTGGCGTAA
TAGCGAAGAGGCCCGCACCGATCGCCCTTCCCAACAGTTGCGCAGCCTGAATGGCGAATGG
[124 nt withheld, positions 4472-4595]
C
[91 nt withheld, positions 4597-4687]
A
[49 nt withheld, positions 4689-4737]
CCTTTGACGTTGGAGTCCACGTTCTTT
[37 nt withheld, positions 4765-4801]
ACCCTATCTCGGTCTATTCTTTTGATTTATAAGGGATTTTGCCGATTTCGGCCTATTGGTTAAAAAATGA
GCTGATTTAACAAAAATTTAACGCGAATTTTAACAAAATATTAACGCTTACAATTTCCTGATGCGGTATT
TTCTCCTTACGCATCTGTGCGGTATTTCACACCGCATAGGGTAATAACTGATATAATTAAATTGAAGCTC
TAATTTGTGAGTTTAGTATACATGCATTTACTTATAATACAGTTTTTTAGTTTTGCTGGCCGCATCTTCT
CAAATATGCTTCCCAGCCTGCTTTTCTGTAACGTTCACCCTCTACCTTAGCATCCCTTCCCTTTGCAAAT
AGTCCTCTTCCAACAATAATAATGTCAGATCCTGTAGAGACCACATCATCCACGGTTCTATACTGTTGAC
CCAATGCGTCTCCCTTGTCATCTAAACCCACACCGGGTGTCATAATCAACCAATCGTAACCTTCATCTCT
TCCACCCATGTCTCTTTGAGCAATAAAGCCGATAACAAAATCTTTGTCGCTCTTCGCAATGTCAACAGTA
CCCTTAGTATATTCTCCAGTAGATAGGGAGCCCTTGCATGACAATTCTGCTAACATCAAAAGGCCTCTAG
GTTCCTTTGTTACTTCTTCTGCCGCCTGCTTCAAACCGCTAACAATACCTGGGCCCACCACACCGTGTGC
ATTCGTAATGTCTGCCCATTCTGCTATTCTGTATACACCCGCAGAGTACTGCAATTTGACTGTATTACCA
ATGTCAGCAAATTTTCTGTCTTCGAAGAGTAAAAAATTGTACTTGGCGGATAATGCCTTTAGCGGCTTAA
CTGTGCCCTCCATGGAAAAATCAGTCAAGATATCCACATGTGTTTTTAGTAAACAAATTTTGGGACCTAA
TGCTTCAACTAACTCCAGTAATTCCTTGGTGGTACGAACATCCAATGAAGCACACAAGTTTGTTTGCTTT
TCGTGCATGATATTAAATAGCTTGGCAGCAACAGGACTAGGATGAGTAGCAGCACGTTCCTTATATGTAG
CTTTCGACATGATTTATCTTCGTTTCCTGCAGGTTTTTGTTCTGTGCAGTTGGGTTAAGAATACTGGGCA
ATTTCATGTTTCTTCAACACTACATATGCGTATATATACCAATCTAAGTCTGTGCTCCTTCCTTCGTTCT
TCCTTCTGTTCGGAGATTACCGAATCAAAAAAATTTCAAGGAAACCGAAATCAAAAAAAAGAATAAAAAA
AAAATGATGAATTGAAAAGGTGGTATGGTGCACTCTCAGTACAATCTGCTCTGATGCCGCATAGTTAAGC
CAGCCCCGACACCCGCCAACACCCGCTGACGCGCCCTGACGGGCTTGTCTGCTCCCGGCATCCGCTTACA
GACAAGCTGTGACCGTCTCCGGGAGCTGCATGTGTCAGAGGTTTTCACCGTCATCACCGAAACGCGCGAG
ACGAAAGGGCCTCGTGATACGCCTATTTTTATAGGTTAATGTCATGATAATAATGGTTTCTTAGACGGAT
CGCTTGCCTGTAACTTACACGCGCCTCGTATCTTTTAATGATGGAATAATTTGGGAATTTACTCTGTGTT
TATTTATTTTTATGTTTTGTATTTGGATTTTAGAAAGTAAATAAAGAAGGTAGAAGAGTTACGGAATGAA
GAAAAAAAAATAAACAAAGGTTTAAAAAATTTCAACAAAAAGCGTACTTTACATATATATTTATTAGACA
AGAAAAGCAGATTAAATAGATATACATTCGATTAACGATAAGTAAAATGTAAAATCACAGGATTTTCGTG
TGTGGTCTTCTACACAGACAAGATGAAACAATTCGGCATTAATACCTGAGAGCAGGAAGAGCAAGATAAA
AGGTAGTATTTGTTGGCGATCCCCCTAGAGTCTTTTACATCTTCGGAAAACAAAAACTATTTTTTCTTTA
ATTTCTTTTTTTACTTTCTATTTTTAATTTATATATTTATATTAAAAAATTTAAATTATAATTATTTTTA
TAGCACGTGATGAAAAGGACCCAGGTGGCACTTT
Features (pLannotate 1.2.2; 17 found; start..end, strand, type, name):
     14..118     +  promoter       AmpR promoter: bla
    119..979     +  CDS            AmpR: β-lactamase; bla; confers resistance to ampicillin, carbenicillin, and related antibiotics
   1150..1738    +  rep_origin     ori: high-copy-number ColE1/pMB1/pBR322/pUC origin of replication
   2175..2199    +  misc_RNA       sTRSV HHRz (fragment): hammerhead ribozyme from the tobacco ringspot virus satellite RNA (Khvorova et al., 2003)
   2333..2400    +  misc_RNA       tracrRNA (fragment): trans-activating CRISPR RNA for the Streptococcus pyogenes CRISPR/Cas9 system
   2571..2590    +  promoter       LEU2 promoter (fragment): S. cerevisiae LEU2
   2846..2864    -  promoter       T7 promoter: promoter for bacteriophage T7 RNA polymerase
   2872..2960    +  CDS            lacZα (fragment): LacZα fragment of β-galactosidase; lacZ fragment
   3003..4359    +  gene           kanMX: yeast selectable marker conferring kanamycin resistance (Wach et al., 1994)
   4401..4468    +  CDS            lacZα (fragment): LacZα fragment of β-galactosidase; lacZ fragment
   4472..4900    +  rep_origin     f1 ori (sequence partly withheld): f1 bacteriophage origin of replication; arrow indicates direction of (+) strand synthesis
   4928..4979    -  misc_feature   bom (fragment): basis of mobility region from pBR322
   5058..5861    -  CDS            URA3: orotidine-5'-phosphate decarboxylase, required for uracil biosynthesis; S. cerevisiae URA3; yeast auxotrophic marker, counterselectable with 5-fluoroorotic acid (5-FOA)
   5862..6077    -  promoter       URA3 promoter: S. cerevisiae URA3
   6085..6134    -  misc_feature   bom (fragment): basis of mobility region from pBR322
   6236..6271    -  CDS            rop (fragment): Rop protein, which maintains plasmids at low copy number; rop
   6339..6842    -  misc_feature   CEN/ARS: S. cerevisiae CEN6 centromere fused to an autonomously replicating sequence
