[The description below was written by a language model from this plasmid's Addgene catalogue record and pLannotate feature annotations shown in this document.]
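Description:
pCRISPEY-GAL-Kan is an empty yeast centromeric shuttle vector for retron-assisted CRISPR-Cas9 genome editing (the CRISPEY approach) in Saccharomyces cerevisiae. It was built from the pZS165 CRISPEY HH-HDV NotI backbone by inserting a kanMX cassette into a PvuII site. The annotation is consistent with this, showing kanMX flanked by two lacZα fragments. In E. coli the plasmid replicates at high copy from a ColE1/pUC-type origin and is selected with ampicillin through the bla gene; an f1 origin is also present. In yeast, the CEN/ARS element gives stable low-copy maintenance, and kanMX allows selection with G418. This makes the vector usable in prototrophic or wild strains that lack auxotrophic markers. The feature table also shows an intact URA3 gene with its promoter, so uracil selection and 5-FOA counterselection appear to remain available from the parent backbone.

The payload region is an expression cassette, described as galactose-inducible, into which the user clones a guide RNA and a homologous repair template at a unique NotI site. No insert is present as deposited. The annotated parts of this cassette are a hammerhead ribozyme fragment and a fragment of the S. pyogenes tracrRNA/guide scaffold. The backbone name implies a hammerhead–HDV ribozyme arrangement, in which self-cleaving ribozymes trim a Pol II transcript to release a defined RNA. However, the automated feature table annotates neither the GAL promoter, the HDV ribozyme nor any retron sequence, so their positions cannot be confirmed from it. No Cas9 or retron reverse transcriptase coding sequence is annotated, so these presumably must be supplied separately.
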