Addgene plasmid #232099: pCRISPEY-GAL-Kan
Purpose: (Empty Backbone) Yeast CEN plasmid for galactose-inducible expression of CRISPR guide RNA and repair template for homologous recombination, with KanMX selection
Depositing lab: Jeffrey Lewis. Depositing organization: University of Arkansas. Publication: Improved vectors for retron-mediated CRISPR-Cas9 genome editing in Saccharomyces cerevisiae. Stuecker TN, Hood SE, Molina Pineda J, Lenaduwe S, Winter J, Sadhu MJ, Lewis JA. G3 (Bethesda). 2025 Aug 4:jkaf175. doi: 10.1093/g3journal/jkaf175. PubMed 40758833.
Backbone
  Vector backbone: pZS165 CRISPEY HH-HDV NotI (plasmid# 114451)
  Vector type: Yeast Expression, CRISPR
  Selectable markers: Kanamycin (select with G418)
Growth in bacteria
  Bacterial resistance: Ampicillin, 100 μg/mL
  Growth temperature: 37°C
  Growth strain: DH5alpha
  Copy number: High Copy
Gene/Insert
  Gene/Insert name: None
Resource information
  A portion of this plasmid was derived from a plasmid made by: Yeast deletion collection
Terms and licenses: Academic/Nonprofit Terms; Industry Terms: Not Available to Industry
Depositor comments: KanMX was inserted into the PvuII site of pZS165 CRISPEY HH-HDV NotI plasmid. Clone gRNA and repair template into unique NotI site. Please visit https://doi.org/10.1101/2024.08.06.606807 for bioRxiv preprint.
How to cite: pCRISPEY-GAL-Kan was a gift from Jeffrey Lewis (Addgene plasmid # 232099 ; http://n2t.net/addgene:232099 ; RRID:Addgene_232099)
